>Addgene plasmid #169629 | pTS2329 | addgene full sequence | sequence record 366778 | Addgene Partial NGS Result
TTACCAATGCTTAATCAGTGAGGCACCTATCTCAGCGATCTGTCTATTTCGTTCATCCATAGTTGCCTGA
CTCCCCGTCGTGTAGATAACTACGATACGGGAGGGCTTACCATCTGGCCCCAGTGCTGCAATGATACCGC
GGCTCCCACGCTCACCGGCTCCAGATTTATCAGCAATAAACCAGCCAGCCGGAAGGGCCGAGCGCAGAAG
TGGTCCTGCAACTTTATCCGCCTCCATCCAGTCTATTAATTGTTGCCGGGAAGCTAGAGTAAGTAGTTCG
CCAGTTAATAGTTTGCGCAACGTTGTTGCCATTGCTACAGGCATCGTGGTGTCACGCTCGTCGTTTGGTA
TGGCTTCATTCAGCTCCGGTTCCCAACGATCAAGGCGAGTTACATGATCCCCCATGTTGTGCAAAAAAGC
GGTTAGCTCCTTCGGTCCTCCGATCGTTGTCAGAAGTAAGTTGGCCGCAGTGTTATCACTCATGGTTATG
GCAGCACTGCATAATTCTCTTACTGTCATGCCATCCGTAAGATGCTTTTCTGTGACTGGTGAGTACTCAA
CCAAGTCATTCTGAGAATAGTGTATGCGGCGACCGAGTTGCTCTTGCCCGGCGTCAATACGGGATAATAC
CGCGCCACATAGCAGAACTTTAAAAGTGCTCATCATTGGAAAACGTTCTTCGGGGCGAAAACTCTCAAGG
ATCTTACCGCTGTTGAGATCCAGTTCGATGTAACCCACTCGTGCACCCAACTGATCTTCAGCATCTTTTA
CTTTCACCAGCGTTTCTGGGTGAGCAAAAACAGGAAGGCAAAATGCCGCAAAAAAGGGAATAAGGGCGAC
ACGGAAATGTTGAATACTCATACTCTTCCTTTTTCAATATTATTGAAGCATTTATCAGGGTTATTGTCTC
ATGAGCGGATACATATTTGAATGTATTTAGAAAAATAAACAAATAGGGGTTCCGCGCACATTTCCCCGAA
AAGTGCCACCTGACGTCTAAGAAACCAAGATCTCCACGCGTGGTACCCTCGAGTTGACATTGATTATTGA
GTAGTTATTAATAGTAATCAATTACGGGGTCATTAGTTCATAGCCCATATATGGAGTTCCGCGTTACATA
ACTTACGGTAAATGGCCCGCCTGGCTGACCGCCCAACGACCCCCGCCCATTGACGTCAATAATGACGTAT
GTTCCCATAGTAACGCCAATAGGGACTTTCCATTGACGTCAATGGGTGGAGTATTTACGGTAAACTGCCC
ACTTGGCAGTACATCAAGTGTATCATATGCCAAGTACGCCCCCTATTGACGTCAATGACGGTAAATGGCC
CGCCTGGCATTATGCCCAGTACATGACCTTATGGGACTTTCCTACTTGGCAGTACATCTACGTATTAGTC
ATCGCTATTACCATGGTGATGCGGTTTTGGCAGTACATCAATGGGCGTGGATAGCGGTTTGACTCACGGG
GATTTCCAAGTCTCCACCCCATTGACGTCAATGGGAGTTTGTTTTGGCACCAAAATCAACGGGACTTTCC
AAAATGTCGTAACAACTCCGCCCCATTGACGCAAATGGGCGGTAGGCGTGTACGGTGGGAGGTCTATATA
AGCAGAGCTCTCTGGCTAACTAGAGAACCCACTGCTTACTGGCTTATCGAAATTAATACGACTCACTATA
GGGAGACCCAAGCTGTTCGAAGCGGAATTCACCATGACTAGTCTGCTGCTGCTGCTGCTGGGCCTGAGAC
TGCAGCTGAGCCTGGGCATCATCCCCGTGGAGGAGGAGAACCCCGACTTCTGGAACAGAGAGGCCGCCGA
GGCCCTGGGCGCCGCCAAGAAGCTGCAGCCCGCCCAGACCGCCGCCAAGAACCTGATCATCTTCCTGGGC
GACGGCATGGGCGTGAGCACCGTGACCGCCGCCAGAATCCTGAAGGGCCAGAAGAAGGACAAGCTGGGCC
CCGAGATCCCCCTGGCCATGGACAGATTCCCCTACGTGGCCCTGAGCAAGACCTACAACGTGGACAAGCA
CGTGCCCGACAGCGGCGCCACCGCCACCGCCTACCTGTGCGGCGTGAAGGGCAACTTCCAGACCATCGGC
CTGAGCGCCGCCGCCAGATTCAACCAGTGCAACACCACCAGAGGCAACGAGGTGATCAGCGTGATGAACA
GAGCCAAGAAGGCCGGCAAGAGCGTGGGCGTGGTGACCACCACCAGAGTGCAGCACGCCAGCCCCGCCGG
CACCTACGCCCACACCGTGAACAGAAACTGGTACAGCGACGCCGACGTGCCCGCCAGCGCCAGACAGGAG
GGCTGCCAGGACATCGCCACCCAGCTGATCAGCAACATGGACATCGACGTGATCCTGGGCGGCGGCAGAA
AGTACATGTTCAGAATGGGCACCCCCGACCCCGAGTACCCCGACGACTACAGCCAGGGCGGCACCAGACT
GGACGGCAAGAACCTGGTGCAGGAGTGGCTGGCCAAGAGACAGGGCGCCAGATACGTGTGGAACAGAACC
GAGCTGATGCAGGCCAGCCTGGACCCCAGCGTGACCCACCTGATGGGCCTGTTCGAGCCCGGCGACATGA
AGTACGAGATCCACAGAGACAGCACCCTGGACCCCAGCCTGATGGAGATGACCGAGGCCGCCCTGAGACT
GCTGAGCAGAAACCCCAGAGGCTTCTTCCTGTTCGTGGAGGGCGGCAGAATCGACCACGGCCACCACGAG
AGCAGAGCCTACAGAGCCCTGACCGAGACCATCATGTTCGACGACGCCATCGAGAGAGCCGGCCAGCTGA
CCAGCGAGGAGGACACCCTGAGCCTGGTGACCGCCGACCACAGCCACGTGTTCAGCTTCGGCGGCTACCC
CCTGAGAGGCAGCAGCATCTTCGGCCTGGCCCCCGGCAAGGCCAGAGACAGAAAGGCCTACACCGTGCTG
CTGTACGGCAACGGCCCCGGCTACGTGCTGAAGGACGGCGCCAGACCCGACGTGACCGAGAGCGAGAGCG
GCAGCCCCGAGTACAGACAGCAGAGCGCCGTGCCCCTGGACGAGGAGACCCACGCCGGCGAGGACGTGGC
CGTGTTCGCCAGAGGCCCCCAGGCCCACCTGGTGCACGGCGTGCAGGAGCAGACCTTCATCGCCCACGTG
ATGGCCTTCGCCGCCTGCCTGGAGCCCTACACCGCCTGCGACCTGGCCCCCCCCGCCGGCACCACCGACG
CCGCCCACCCCGGCTACAGCAGAGTGGGCGCCGCCGGCAGATTCGAGCAGACCGCTAGTGGTGGTTCTGG
TGGAAGCGGAGCTACTAACTTCAGCCTGCTGAAGCAGGCTGGTGACGTGGAGGAGAACCCTGGACCTGCT
AGTGCGCGTAAGGTCGATCTCACCTCCTGCGATCGCGAGCCGATCCACATCCCCGGCAGCATTCAGCCGT
GCGGCTGCCTGCTTGCCTGCGACGCGCAGGCGGTGCGGATCACGCGCATTACGGAAAATGCCGGCGCGTT
CTTTGGACGCGAAACTCCGCGGGTCGGTGAGCTACTCGCCGATTACTTCGGCGAGACCGAAGCCCATGCG
CTGCGCAACGCACTGGCGCAGTCCTCCGATCCAAAGCGACCGGCGCTGATCTTCGGTTGGCGCGACGGCC
TGACCGGCCGCACCTTCGACATCTCACTGCATCGCCATGACGGTACATCGATCATCGAGTTCGAGCCTGC
GGCGGCCGAACAGGCCGACAATCCGCTGCGGCTGACGCGGCAGATCATCGCGCGCACCAAAGAACTGAAG
TCGCTCGAAGAGATGGCCGCACGGGTGCCGCGCTATCTGCAGGCGATGCTCGGCTATCACCGCGTGATGT
TGTACCGCTTCGCGGACGACGGCTCCGGGATGGTGATCGGCGAGGCGAAGCGCAGCGACCTCGAGAGCTT
TCTCGGTCAGCACTTTCCGGCGTCGCTGGTCCCGCAGCAGGCGCGGCTACTGTACTTGAAGAACGCGATC
CGCGTGGTCTCGGATTCGCGCGGCATCAGCAGCCGGATCGTGCCCGAGCACGACGCCTCCGGCGCCGCGC
TCGATCTGTCGTTCGCGCACCTGCGCAGCATCTCGCCCTGCCATCTCGAATTTCTGCGGAACATGGGCGT
CAGCGCCTCGATGTCGCTGTCGATCATCATTGACGGCACGCTATGGGGATTGATCATCTGTCATCATTAC
GAGCCGCGTGCCGTGCCGATGGCGCAGCGCGTCGCGGCCGAAATGTTCGCCGACTTCTTATCGCTGCACT
TCACCGCCGCCCACCACCAACGCGCTAGCGGATCCACCGGTGTCTAGAAAGCTTTGAGGCCGGCCTGCAG
GCCCGCTGATCAGCCTCGACTGTGCCTTCTAGTTGCCAGCCATCTGTTGTTTGCCCCTCCCCCGTGCCTT
CCTTGACCCTGGAAGGTGCCACTCCCACTGTCCTTTCCTAATAAAATGAGGAAATTGCATCGCATTGTCT
GAGTAGGTGTCATTCTATTCTGGGGGGTGGGGTGGGGCAGGACAGCAAGGGGGAGGATTGGGAAGACAAT
AGCAGGCATGCTGGGGATGCGGTGGGCTCTATGGTAGCTTAGGAGGCGGAAAGAACCAGCGCGTATTCGC
GTTAAATTTTTGTTAAATCAGCTCATTTTTTAACCAATAGGCCGAAATCGGCAAAATCCCTTATAAATCA
AAAGAATAGACCGAGATAGGGT
[37 nt withheld, positions 4713-4749]
AAAGAACGTGGACTCCAACGTCAAAGG
[49 nt withheld, positions 4777-4825]
T
[91 nt withheld, positions 4827-4917]
G
[119 nt withheld, positions 4919-5037]
GGTACCCTCGAGCTACCGGGTAGGGGAGGCGCTTTTCCCAAGGCAGTCTGGAGCATGCGCTTTAGCAGCC
CCGCTGGGCACTTGGCGCTACACAAGTGGCCTCTGGCCTCGCACACATTCCACATCCACCGGTAGGCGCC
AACCGGCTCCGTTCTTTGGTGGCCCCTTCGCGCCACCTTCTACTCCTCCCCTAGTCAGGAAGTTCCCCCC
CGCCCCGCAGCTCGCGTCGTGCAGGACGTGACAAATGGAAGTAGCACGTCTCAGTAGTCTCGTGCAGATG
GACAGCACCGCTGAGCAATGGAAGCGGGTAGGCCTTTGGGGCAGCGGCCAATAGCAGCTTTGCTCCTTCG
CTTTCTGGGCTCAGAGGCTGGGAAGGGGTGGGTCCGGGGGCGGGCTCAGGGGCGGGCTCAGGGGCGGGGC
GGGCGCCCGAAGGTCCTCCGGAGGCCCGGCATTCTGCACGCTTCAAAAGCGCACGTCTGCCGCGCTGTTC
TCCTCTTCCTCATCTCCGGGCCTTTCGACCTCCAGCCCGAGCTCGGTATAGGTTCGAAGCGGAATTCACC
ATGACTAGTGAGACAGACACACTCCTGCTATGGGTACTGCTGCTCTGGGTTCCAGGTTCCACTGGTGACG
CTAGTGGTGGTTCTGGTATGGTCTTCACACTCGAAGATTTCGTTGGGGACTGGCGACAGACAGCCGGCTA
CAACCTGGACCAAGTCCTTGAACAGGGAGGTGTGTCCAGTTTGTTTCAGAATCTCGGGGTGTCCGTAACT
CCGATCCAAAGGATTGTCCTGAGCGGTGAAAATGGGCTGAAGATCGACATCCATGTCATCATCCCGTATG
AAGGTCTGAGCGGCGACCAAATGGGCCAGATCGAAAAAATTTTTAAGGTGGTGTACCCTGTGGATGATCA
TCACTTTAAGGTGATCCTGCACTATGGCACACTGGTAATCGACGGGGTTACGCCGAACATGATCGACTAT
TTCGGACGGCCGTATGAAGGCATCGCCGTGTTCGACGGCAAAAAGATCACTGTAACAGGGACCCTGTGGA
ACGGCAACAAAATTATCGACGAGCGCCTGATCAACCCCGACGGCTCCCTGCTGTTCCGAGTAACCATCAA
CGGAGTGACCGGCTGGCGGCTGTGCGAACGCATTCTGGCGGCTAGTGGTGGTTCTGGTGGAAGCGGAGCT
ACTAACTTCAGCCTGCTGAAGCAGGCTGGTGACGTGGAGGAGAACCCTGGACCTGCTAGTGGTGGTTCTG
GTGTGTCTAAGGGCGAAGAGCTGATTAAGGAGAACATGCACATGAAGCTGTACATGGAGGGCACCGTGGA
CAACCATCACTTCAAGTGCACATCCGAGGGCGAAGGCAAGCCCTACGAGGGCACCCAGACCATGAGAATC
AAGGTGGTCGAGGGCGGCCCTCTCCCCTTCGCCTTCGACATCCTGGCTACTAGCTTCCTCTACGGCAGCA
AGACCTTCATCAACCACACCCAGGGCATCCCCGACTTCTTCAAGCAGTCCTTCCCTGAGGGCTTCACATG
GGAGAGAGTCACCACATACGAAGACGGGGGCGTGCTGACCGCTACCCAGGACACCAGCCTCCAGGACGGC
TGCCTCATCTACAACGTCAAGATCAGAGGGGTGAACTTCACATCCAACGGCCCTGTGATGCAGAAGAAAA
CACTCGGCTGGGAGGCCTTCACCGAGACGCTGTACCCCGCTGACGGCGGCCTGGAAGGCAGAAACGACAT
GGCCCTGAAGCTCGTGGGCGGGAGCCATCTGATCGCAAACGCCAAGACCACATATAGATCCAAGAAACCC
GCTAAGAACCTCAAGATGCCTGGCGTCTACTATGTGGACTACAGACTGGAAAGAATCAAGGAGGCCAACA
ACGAGACCTACGTCGAGCAGCACGAGGTGGCAGTGGCCAGATACTGCGACCTCCCTAGCAAACTGGGGCA
CAAACTTAATGCTAGCGGATCCACCGGTGTCTAGAAAGCTATACAGGTGCACCGCTTTATAATAAAACTG
ATACAGAGAACGTTATCATGTGTGTTGGTTTTTTTTGTGTGTGCGGTTTAAGGGAGCCTCGGTCATAGCT
GTTTCCTGTGTAAAACGACGGCCAGCGCGGGAGACGGTCAGTTCGTCTCCAGCTCAGAAATTATGAGAGC
GTTTAATAAAGTATTGACTATGGTTGACAAAACGTGTGTTGGAGTTTTTTGTGTGCTTTGTCATCAACTG
AGCCAGTAGGTCGAGGGTGCCTAATGAGTGAGCTAACTCACATTAATTGCGTTGCGCTCACTGCCCGCTT
TCCAGTCGGGAAACCTGTCGTGCCAGCTGCATTAATGAATCGGCCAACGCGCGGGGAGAGGCGGTTTGCG
TATTGGGCGCTCTTCCGCTTCCTCGCTCACTGACTCGCTGCGCTCGGTCGTTCGGCTGCGGCGAGCGGTA
TCAGCTCACTCAAAGGCGGTAATACGGTTATCCACAGAATCAGGGGATAACGCAGGAAAGAACATGTGAG
CAAAAGGCCAGCAAAAGGCCAGGAACCGTAAAAAGGCCGCGTTGCTGGCGTTTTTCCATAGGCTCCGCCC
CCCTGACGAGCATCACAAAAATCGACGCTCAAGTCAGAGGTGGCGAAACCCGACAGGACTATAAAGATAC
CAGGCGTTTCCCCCTGGAAGCTCCCTCGTGCGCTCTCCTGTTCCGACCCTGCCGCTTACCGGATACCTGT
CCGCCTTTCTCCCTTCGGGAAGCGTGGCGCTTTCTCATAGCTCACGCTGTAGGTATCTCAGTTCGGTGTA
GGTCGTTCGCTCCAAGCTGGGCTGTGTGCACGAACCCCCCGTTCAGCCCGACCGCTGCGCCTTATCCGGT
AACTATCGTCTTGAGTCCAACCCGGTAAGACACGACTTATCGCCACTGGCAGCAGCCACTGGTAACAGGA
TTAGCAGAGCGAGGTATGTAGGCGGTGCTACAGAGTTCTTGAAGTGGTGGCCTAACTACGGCTACACTAG
AAGAACAGTATTTGGTATCTGCGCTCTGCTGAAGCCAGTTACCTTCGGAAAAAGAGTTGGTAGCTCTTGA
TCCGGCAAACAAACCACCGCTGGTAGCGGTGGTTTTTTTGTTTGCAAGCAGCAGATTACGCGCAGAAAAA
AAGGATCTCAAGAAGATCCTTTGATCTTTTCTACGGGGATTATCAAAAAGGATCTTCACCTAGATCCTTT
TAAATTAAAAATGAAGTTTTAAATCAATCTAAAGTATATATGAGTAAACTTGGTCTGACAG
Features (pLannotate 1.2.2; 20 found; start..end, strand, type, name):
      1..861     -  CDS            AmpR: β-lactamase; bla; confers resistance to ampicillin, carbenicillin, and related antibiotics
    862..966     -  promoter       AmpR promoter: bla
   1112..1415    +  enhancer       CMV enhancer: human cytomegalovirus immediate early enhancer
   1416..1619    +  promoter       CMV promoter: human cytomegalovirus (CMV) immediate early promoter
   1615..1648    +  LTR            5' LTR (truncated) (fragment): truncated 5' long terminal repeat (LTR) from HIV-1
   1664..1682    +  promoter       T7 promoter: promoter for bacteriophage T7 RNA polymerase
   1756..3252    +  CDS            ALPP (fragment): PPB1_HUMAN - Also known as PLAP. Experimental evidence at protein level: Swiss-Prot protein existence level 1. From Homo sapiens (Human).
   3364..4293    +  CDS            iRFP670: iRFP670 is a basic (constitutively fluorescent) near ir fluorescent protein published in 2013, derived from Rhodopseudomonas palustris CGA009. It has low acid sensitivity. It requires the cofactor biliverdin for fluorescence.
   4360..4584    +  polyA_signal   bGH poly(A) signal: bovine growth hormone polyadenylation signal
   4593..4610    +  promoter       SV40 promoter (fragment): SV40 enhancer and early promoter
   4615..5037    -  rep_origin     f1 ori (sequence partly withheld): f1 bacteriophage origin of replication; arrow indicates direction of (+) strand synthesis
   5055..5554    +  promoter       PGK promoter: mouse phosphoglycerate kinase 1 promoter
   5607..5666    +  sig_peptide    Igκ leader: leader sequence from mouse immunoglobulin κ light chain
   5685..6197    +  CDS            Nluc: NanoLuc® luciferase human codon-optimized
   6300..7007    +  CDS            mTagBFP2: mTagBFP2 is a basic (constitutively fluorescent) blue fluorescent protein published in 2011, derived from Entacmaea quadricolor. It is reported to be a very rapidly-maturing monomer with very low acid sensitivity.
   7085..7106    +  polyA_signal   poly(A) signal (fragment): synthetic polyadenylation signal
   7146..7162    -  CDS            lacZα (fragment): LacZα fragment of β-galactosidase; lacZ fragment
   7301..7322    -  protein_bind   CAP binding site: CAP binding activates transcription in the presence of cAMP. E. coli catabolite activator protein
   7335..7427    -  CDS            lacI (fragment): lac repressor; lacI; The lac repressor binds to the lac operator to inhibit transcription in E. coli. This inhibition can be relieved by adding lactose or isopropyl-β-D-thiogalactopyranoside (IPTG).
   7610..8198    -  rep_origin     ori: high-copy-number ColE1/pMB1/pBR322/pUC origin of replication
