[The description below was written by a language model from this plasmid's Addgene catalogue record and pLannotate feature annotations shown in this document.]
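Description:
pTS2329 is a Tier-2 mammalian co-expression vector from the VAMSyB modular plasmid architecture, built on the pUC57-derived backbone pVH1002. It is propagated in E. coli at high copy from a ColE1/pUC-type origin and selected with ampicillin through the β-lactamase gene and its native promoter. The annotated sequence record is about 8.3 kb and is labelled a partial NGS result, although it spans both expression units and the backbone.

The payload consists of two independent transcription units arranged in tandem in the same orientation. In the first, the human CMV immediate-early enhancer and promoter drive human placental secreted alkaline phosphatase (SEAP, annotated as an ALPP fragment) linked by a P2A self-cleaving peptide to the near-infrared fluorescent protein iRFP670, which needs biliverdin as a cofactor, and the unit ends in a bGH polyadenylation signal. In the second, the mouse PGK1 promoter drives NanoLuc luciferase fused to an Igκ leader so that it is secreted, followed by P2A and the blue fluorescent protein mTagBFP2, with a synthetic poly(A) signal detected downstream. Between the two units lies the spacer named in the record. The region annotated there matches an f1 origin in reverse orientation, so this sequence probably serves as the spacer, though the record does not say so explicitly. A third assembly position (A3) is listed with only a poly(A) and carries no gene. Short hits to an HIV LTR, T7 and SV40 promoters, and lac elements appear to be vector remnants.

Each unit yields a secreted, supernatant-assayable enzyme plus an intracellular fluorescent marker. This allows separate quantification of the two promoters' outputs and assessment of how a 5' spacer modulates expression of the downstream cassette in multi-gene plasmids.
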