Addgene plasmid #169629: pTS2329
Purpose: Tier-2 co-expression vector encoding PhCMV-driven SEAP coupled to fluorescent reporter iRFP670 and PmPGK1-driven secreted Nluc coupled to fluorescent reporter mTagBFP2 preluded by a 5' spacer sequence (PhCMV-SEAP-p2A-iRFP670-pA::spacer-PmPGK1-IgkSS-Nluc-p2A-mTagBFP2-pA::A3-pA).
Depositing lab: Martin Fussenegger. Depositing organization: ETH Zurich (Swiss Federal Institute of Technology). Publication: A versatile plasmid architecture for mammalian synthetic biology (VAMSyB). Haellman V, Strittmatter T, Bertschi A, Stucheli P, Fussenegger M. Metab Eng. 2021 Jul;66:41-50. doi: 10.1016/j.ymben.2021.04.003. Epub 2021 Apr 18. PubMed 33857582.
Backbone
  Vector backbone: pVH1002 (pUC57-based)
  Backbone size w/o insert (bp): 2689
  Vector type: Mammalian Expression
Growth in bacteria
  Bacterial resistance: Ampicillin, 100 μg/mL
  Growth temperature: 37°C
  Growth strain: DH5alpha
  Copy number: High Copy
Gene/Insert
  Gene/Insert name: PCMV-driven expression of SEAP and iRFP and spacer-modulated PPGK-driven expression of secreted Nluc and mTagBFP2 (alt name: PCMV-SEAP-p2a-iRFP::spacer-PPGK-IgkSS-Nluc-p2a-mTagBFP2::A3)
  Species: H. sapiens (human); Synthetic
  Promoter: PhCMV / PPGK
  Cloning method: Restriction Enzyme; 5′ cloning site Unknown (unknown if destroyed)
  Sequencing primers: 5′ AmpStart; 3′ CTGGCACGACAGGTTTCCCGACTGG
Terms and licenses: Academic/Nonprofit Terms; Industry Terms: Not Available to Industry
How to cite: pTS2329 was a gift from Martin Fussenegger (Addgene plasmid # 169629 ; http://n2t.net/addgene:169629 ; RRID:Addgene_169629)
